Addgene plasmid #97377: UKNP1.11.1
Purpose: Expression of HCV E1E2 genes cloned from patient serum. United Kingdom Nottingham Panel x.xx.xx (genotype.patient number.clone number)
Depositing lab: Jonathan Ball. Publication: A Diverse Panel of Hepatitis C Virus Glycoproteins for Use in Vaccine Research Reveals Extremes of Monoclonal Antibody Neutralization Resistance. Urbanowicz RA, McClure CP, Brown RJ, Tsoleridis T, Persson MA, Krey T, Irving WL, Ball JK, Tarr AW. J Virol. 2015 Dec 23;90(7):3288-301. doi: 10.1128/JVI.02700-15. PubMed 26699643.
Backbone
  Vector backbone: pcDNA3.1_V5-His_Topo
  Backbone manufacturer: Invitrogen
  Vector type: Mammalian Expression
Growth in bacteria
  Bacterial resistance: Ampicillin, 100 μg/mL
  Growth temperature: 37°C
  Growth strain: DH5alpha
  Copy number: High Copy
Gene/Insert
  Gene/Insert name: HCV E1E2 (alt name: UKNP1.11.1)
  Species: Hepatitis C virus
  Insert size (bp): 1734
  GenBank ID: KU285178.1
  Cloning method: TOPO Cloning
  Sequencing primers: 5′ T7F; 3′ bGHR
Terms and licenses: Academic/Nonprofit Terms; Industry Terms: Not Available to Industry
How to cite: UKNP1.11.1 was a gift from Jonathan Ball (Addgene plasmid # 97377 ; http://n2t.net/addgene:97377 ; RRID:Addgene_97377)
