[The description below was written by a language model from this plasmid's Addgene catalogue record and pLannotate feature annotations shown in this document.]
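Description:
UKNP1.11.1 is a mammalian expression plasmid carrying the E1E2 envelope glycoprotein genes of hepatitis C virus, amplified from patient serum and TOPO-cloned into the commercial pcDNA3.1 V5-His TOPO backbone. The name follows the United Kingdom Nottingham Panel convention of genotype, patient number and clone number, so this is clone 1 from patient 11, genotype 1. The plasmid is maintained in E. coli at high copy through a ColE1/pUC-type origin and selected with ampicillin via the bla gene; an f1 origin is also present. Two sequence records, one from the depositor and one from repository sequencing, are about 7.25 kb and carry the same set of annotated features.

The roughly 1.7 kb insert is annotated as a fragment of the HCV polyprotein. The automated annotation text attached to that match describes NS2 protease function, but this reflects the generic polyprotein database entry rather than the content of the insert, which the catalogue gives as E1E2. Transcription is driven by the human CMV immediate early enhancer and promoter and terminated by the bovine growth hormone polyadenylation signal, with a T7 promoter upstream of the insert that also serves as a sequencing primer site. A V5 epitope tag from the backbone lies downstream of the coding region; the record does not state whether it is read in frame with E1E2 or excluded by a stop codon. An SV40 promoter-driven neomycin resistance cassette with an SV40 polyadenylation signal allows G418 selection in mammalian cells. Short hits to an HIV-1 LTR, ble and lacI appear to be incidental fragment matches in the backbone.

The construct belongs to a diverse panel of patient-derived HCV glycoproteins assembled for vaccine research and for assessing sensitivity or resistance to neutralizing monoclonal antibodies.
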