Features (pLannotate 1.2.2; 21 found; start..end, strand, type, name):
     36..80      -  misc_feature   bom (fragment): basis of mobility region from pBR322
    235..614     +  enhancer       CMV enhancer: human cytomegalovirus immediate early enhancer
    615..818     +  promoter       CMV promoter: human cytomegalovirus (CMV) immediate early promoter
    814..847     +  LTR            5' LTR (truncated) (fragment): truncated 5' long terminal repeat (LTR) from HIV-1
    863..881     +  promoter       T7 promoter: promoter for bacteriophage T7 RNA polymerase
    942..2669    +  CDS            POLG_HCVGL (fragment): Experimental evidence at protein level: Swiss-Prot protein existence level 1. [Protease NS2]: Cysteine protease required for the proteolytic auto-cleavage between the non-structural proteins NS2 and NS3 (By similarity). The N-terminus of NS3 is required for the function of NS2 protease (active region NS2-3) (By similarity). Promotes the initiation of viral particle assembly by mediating the interaction between structural and non-structural proteins (By similarity). From Hepatitis C virus (isolate Glasgow) (HCV).
   2748..2789    +  CDS            V5 tag: epitope tag from simian virus 5
   2845..3069    +  polyA_signal   bGH poly(A) signal: bovine growth hormone polyadenylation signal
   3073..3094    +  promoter       SV40 promoter (fragment): SV40 enhancer and early promoter
   3115..3543    +  rep_origin     f1 ori (sequence partly withheld): f1 bacteriophage origin of replication; arrow indicates direction of (+) strand synthesis
   3557..3887    +  promoter       SV40 promoter: SV40 enhancer and early promoter
   3954..4745    +  CDS            neo: KKA2_KLEPN - Also known as kan, nptII. Experimental evidence at protein level: Swiss-Prot protein existence level 1. Resistance to kanamycin, neomycin, paromomycin, ribostamycin, butirosin and gentamicin B. From Klebsiella pneumoniae.
   4771..4929    +  CDS            ble (fragment): BLE_KLEPN - Experimental evidence at protein level: Swiss-Prot protein existence level 1. Binding protein with a strong affinity to the bleomycin family of antibiotics. Binds to CL990; an antimitotic-antibiotic compound. From Klebsiella pneumoniae.
   4924..5045    +  polyA_signal   SV40 poly(A) signal: SV40 polyadenylation signal
   5118..5134    -  protein_bind   lac operator: The lac repressor binds to the lac operator to inhibit transcription in E. coli. This inhibition can be relieved by adding lactose or isopropyl-β-D-thiogalactopyranoside (IPTG). lac repressor encoded by lacI
   5142..5172    -  promoter       lac promoter: promoter for the E. coli lac operon
   5187..5208    -  protein_bind   CAP binding site: CAP binding activates transcription in the presence of cAMP. E. coli catabolite activator protein
   5221..5313    -  CDS            lacI (fragment): lac repressor; lacI; The lac repressor binds to the lac operator to inhibit transcription in E. coli. This inhibition can be relieved by adding lactose or isopropyl-β-D-thiogalactopyranoside (IPTG).
   5496..6084    -  rep_origin     ori: high-copy-number ColE1/pMB1/pBR322/pUC origin of replication
   6255..7115    -  CDS            AmpR: β-lactamase; bla; confers resistance to ampicillin, carbenicillin, and related antibiotics
   7116..7220    -  promoter       AmpR promoter: bla
>Addgene plasmid #97377 | UKNP1.11.1 | depositor full sequence | sequence record 179067 | UKNP1.11.1 sequence 7251 bps
GACGGATCGGGAGATCTCCCGATCCCCTATGGTCGACTCTCAGTACAATCTGCTCTGATGCCGCATAGTT
AAGCCAGTATCTGCTCCCTGCTTGTGTGTTGGAGGTCGCTGAGTAGTGCGCGAGCAAAATTTAAGCTACA
ACAAGGCAAGGCTTGACCGACAATTGCATGAAGAATCTGCTTAGGGTTAGGCGTTTTGCGCTGCTTCGCG
ATGTACGGGCCAGATATACGCGTTGACATTGATTATTGACTAGTTATTAATAGTAATCAATTACGGGGTC
ATTAGTTCATAGCCCATATATGGAGTTCCGCGTTACATAACTTACGGTAAATGGCCCGCCTGGCTGACCG
CCCAACGACCCCCGCCCATTGACGTCAATAATGACGTATGTTCCCATAGTAACGCCAATAGGGACTTTCC
ATTGACGTCAATGGGTGGACTATTTACGGTAAACTGCCCACTTGGCAGTACATCAAGTGTATCATATGCC
AAGTACGCCCCCTATTGACGTCAATGACGGTAAATGGCCCGCCTGGCATTATGCCCAGTACATGACCTTA
TGGGACTTTCCTACTTGGCAGTACATCTACGTATTAGTCATCGCTATTACCATGGTGATGCGGTTTTGGC
AGTACATCAATGGGCGTGGATAGCGGTTTGACTCACGGGGATTTCCAAGTCTCCACCCCATTGACGTCAA
TGGGAGTTTGTTTTGGCACCAAAATCAACGGGACTTTCCAAAATGTCGTAACAACTCCGCCCCATTGACG
CAAATGGGCGGTAGGCGTGTACGGTGGGAGGTCTATATAAGCAGAGCTCTCTGGCTAACTAGAGAACCCA
CTGCTTACTGGCTTATCGAAATTAATACGACTCACTATAGGGAGACCCAAGCTGGCTAGTTAAGCTTGGT
ACCGAGCTCGGATCCAGTACCCTTCACCATGGGTTGCTCTTTCTCTATCTTCCTTCTGGCCCTGCTCTCT
TGCTTGACTGTACCCGCTTCGGCCTACCAAGTGCGCAACAGCTCGGGGCTTTACCATGTCACCAATGATT
GCCCTAACTCGAGTATTGTGTACGAGGCGGCCGATGCCATCCTGCACACTCCGGGGTGTGTCCCTTGCGT
TCGCGAGGGTAACGCCTCGAGGTGTTGGGTGGCGGTGACCCCCACGGTGGCCACCAGGGATGGCAAGCTC
CCCACAACGCAGCTTCGACGTCACATCGATCTGCTTGTCGGGAGCGCCACCCTCTGCTCGGCCCTCTACG
TGGGGGACCTGTGCGGGTCTGTCTTTCTTGTCGGCCAACTGTTTACCTTCTCTCCCAGACACCACTGGAC
GACGCAAGGCTGCAATTGTTCCATCTATCCCGGCCACATAACGGGTCATCGCATGGCATGGGATATGATG
ATGAACTGGTCTCCTACGGCGGCGTTGGTGATGGCTCAGCTGCTCCGGATCCCACAAGCCATCATGGACA
TGATCGCTGGTGCCCACTGGGGTGTCCTGGCGGGCATAGCGTATTTCTCCATGGTGGGGAACTGGGCGAA
AGTCCTGGTAGTGCTGCTGCTATTTGCCGGCGTCGACGCGGAAACCCACGTCACCGGAGGAAGCGCCGGC
CACACCGTGGCTGGGCTTGCTGGTTTCCTCACACGAGGCCCCAGGCAGAACATCCAACTGATCAACACCA
ACGGCAGTTGGCACATCAATAGCACGGCCTTGAACTGCAATGACAGCCTTAACACCGGCTGGATAGCAGG
GCTTTTCTATCATCACAAATTCAACTCTTCAGGCTGTTCCGAGAGGTTGGCCAGCTGCCGACGCCTTACC
GATTTTGCCCAGGGTTGGGGCCCCATCAGTTATGCCAACGGAAGCGGCCCCGACGAGCGCCCCTACTGCT
GGCACTACCCCCCAAGACCTTGCGGTATTGTGCCCGCAAAGAGCGTGTGTGGCCCGGTATATTGCTTCAC
TCCCAGCCCCGTGGTGGTGGGAACGACCGACAGGTCGGGCGCGCCTACCTACAGCTGGGGTGCAAATGAT
ACGGACGTCTTCGTCCTTAACAACACCAGGCCACCGCTGGGCAATTGGTTCGGTTGCACCTGGATGAACG
CAACTGGATTCACCAAAGTGTGCGGAGCGCCCCCTTGTGTCATCGGAGGGGCGGGCGACAACACCTTGCG
CTGCCCCACTGATTGTTTCCGCAAGCATCCGGAAGCAACATACTCTCGGTGCGGCTCCGGTCCCTGGATT
ACACCCAGGTGCATGGTCCACTATCCGTATAGGCTTTGGCATTATCCTTGTACCATCAACTACACCATAT
TCAAAGTCAGGATGTACGTGGGAGGGGTCGAGCACAGGCTGGAAGCTGCCTGCAACTGGACGCGGGGCGA
ACGCTGTGATCTGGAAGACAGGGACAGGTCCGAGCTCAGCCCATTGTTGCTGTCCACCACGCAGTGGCAG
GTCCTTCCGTGCTCTTTCACGACCCTGCCAGCCTTGTCCACCGGCCTCATCCACCTCCACCAGAACATCG
TGGACGTGCAGTACTTATACGGGGTAGGGTCAAGCATCGCGTCCTGGGCCATTAAGTGGGAGTACGTCGT
TCTCCTGTTCCTCCTGCTTGCAGACGCGCGCGTCTGCTCCTGCTTGTGGATGATGTTACTCATATCCCAA
GCGGAGGCGTAATAAAAGGGTCAAGACAATTCTGCAGATATCCAGCACAGTGGCGGCCGCTCGAGTCTAG
AGGGCCCGCGGTTCGAAGGTAAGCCTATCCCTAACCCTCTCCTCGGTCTCGATTCTACGCGTACCGGTCA
TCATCACCATCACCATTGAGTTTAAACCCGCTGATCAGCCTCGACTGTGCCTTCTAGTTGCCAGCCATCT
GTTGTTTGCCCCTCCCCCGTGCCTTCCTTGACCCTGGAAGGTGCCACTCCCACTGTCCTTTCCTAATAAA
ATGAGGAAATTGCATCGCATTGTCTGAGTAGGTGTCATTCTATTCTGGGGGGTGGGGTGGGGCAGGACAG
CAAGGGGGAGGATTGGGAAGACAATAGCAGGCATGCTGGGGATGCGGTGGGCTCTATGGCTTCTGAGGCG
GAAAGAACCAGCTGGGGCTCTAGGGGGTATCCCC
[124 nt withheld, positions 3115-3238]
C
[32 nt withheld, positions 3240-3271]
CA
[57 nt withheld, positions 3274-3330]
A
[49 nt withheld, positions 3332-3380]
CCTTTGACGTTGGAGTCCACGTTCTTT
[37 nt withheld, positions 3408-3444]
ACCCTATCTCGGTCTATTCTTTTGATTTATAAGGGATTTTGGGGATTTCGGCCTATTGGTTAAAAAATGA
GCTGATTTAACAAAAATTTAACGCGAATTAATTCTGTGGAATGTGTGTCAGTTAGGGTGTGGAAAGTCCC
CAGGCTCCCCAGGCAGGCAGAAGTATGCAAAGCATGCATCTCAATTAGTCAGCAACCAGGTGTGGAAAGT
CCCCAGGCTCCCCAGCAGGCAGAAGTATGCAAAGCATGCATCTCAATTAGTCAGCAACCATAGTCCCGCC
CCTAACTCCGCCCATCCCGCCCCTAACTCCGCCCAGTTCCGCCCATTCTCCGCCCCATGGCTGACTAATT
TTTTTTATTTATGCAGAGGCCGAGGCCGCCTCTGCCTCTGAGCTATTCCAGAAGTAGTGAGGAGGCTTTT
TTGGAGGCCTAGGCTTTTGCAAAAAGCTCCCGGGAGCTTGTATATCCATTTTCGGATCTGATCAAGAGAC
AGGATGAGGATCGTTTCGCATGATTGAACAAGATGGATTGCACGCAGGTTCTCCGGCCGCTTGGGTGGAG
AGGCTATTCGGCTATGACTGGGCACAACAGACAATCGGCTGCTCTGATGCCGCCGTGTTCCGGCTGTCAG
CGCAGGGGCGCCCGGTTCTTTTTGTCAAGACCGACCTGTCCGGTGCCCTGAATGAACTGCAGGACGAGGC
AGCGCGGCTATCGTGGCTGGCCACGACGGGCGTTCCTTGCGCAGCTGTGCTCGACGTTGTCACTGAAGCG
GGAAGGGACTGGCTGCTATTGGGCGAAGTGCCGGGGCAGGATCTCCTGTCATCTCACCTTGCTCCTGCCG
AGAAAGTATCCATCATGGCTGATGCAATGCGGCGGCTGCATACGCTTGATCCGGCTACCTGCCCATTCGA
CCACCAAGCGAAACATCGCATCGAGCGAGCACGTACTCGGATGGAAGCCGGTCTTGTCGATCAGGATGAT
CTGGACGAAGAGCATCAGGGGCTCGCGCCAGCCGAACTGTTCGCCAGGCTCAAGGCGCGCATGCCCGACG
GCGAGGATCTCGTCGTGACCCATGGCGATGCCTGCTTGCCGAATATCATGGTGGAAAATGGCCGCTTTTC
TGGATTCATCGACTGTGGCCGGCTGGGTGTGGCGGACCGCTATCAGGACATAGCGTTGGCTACCCGTGAT
ATTGCTGAAGAGCTTGGCGGCGAATGGGCTGACCGCTTCCTCGTGCTTTACGGTATCGCCGCTCCCGATT
CGCAGCGCATCGCCTTCTATCGCCTTCTTGACGAGTTCTTCTGAGCGGGACTCTGGGGTTCGCGAAATGA
CCGACCAAGCGACGCCCAACCTGCCATCACGAGATTTCGATTCCACCGCCGCCTTCTATGAAAGGTTGGG
CTTCGGAATCGTTTTCCGGGACGCCGGCTGGATGATCCTCCAGCGCGGGGATCTCATGCTGGAGTTCTTC
GCCCACCCCAACTTGTTTATTGCAGCTTATAATGGTTACAAATAAAGCAATAGCATCACAAATTTCACAA
ATAAAGCATTTTTTTCACTGCATTCTAGTTGTGGTTTGTCCAAACTCATCAATGTATCTTATCATGTCTG
TATACCGTCGACCTCTAGCTAGAGCTTGGCGTAATCATGGTCATAGCTGTTTCCTGTGTGAAATTGTTAT
CCGCTCACAATTCCACACAACATACGAGCCGGAAGCATAAAGTGTAAAGCCTGGGGTGCCTAATGAGTGA
GCTAACTCACATTAATTGCGTTGCGCTCACTGCCCGCTTTCCAGTCGGGAAACCTGTCGTGCCAGCTGCA
TTAATGAATCGGCCAACGCGCGGGGAGAGGCGGTTTGCGTATTGGGCGCTCTTCCGCTTCCTCGCTCACT
GACTCGCTGCGCTCGGTCGTTCGGCTGCGGCGAGCGGTATCAGCTCACTCAAAGGCGGTAATACGGTTAT
CCACAGAATCAGGGGATAACGCAGGAAAGAACATGTGAGCAAAAGGCCAGCAAAAGGCCAGGAACCGTAA
AAAGGCCGCGTTGCTGGCGTTTTTCCATAGGCTCCGCCCCCCTGACGAGCATCACAAAAATCGACGCTCA
AGTCAGAGGTGGCGAAACCCGACAGGACTATAAAGATACCAGGCGTTTCCCCCTGGAAGCTCCCTCGTGC
GCTCTCCTGTTCCGACCCTGCCGCTTACCGGATACCTGTCCGCCTTTCTCCCTTCGGGAAGCGTGGCGCT
TTCTCAATGCTCACGCTGTAGGTATCTCAGTTCGGTGTAGGTCGTTCGCTCCAAGCTGGGCTGTGTGCAC
GAACCCCCCGTTCAGCCCGACCGCTGCGCCTTATCCGGTAACTATCGTCTTGAGTCCAACCCGGTAAGAC
ACGACTTATCGCCACTGGCAGCAGCCACTGGTAACAGGATTAGCAGAGCGAGGTATGTAGGCGGTGCTAC
AGAGTTCTTGAAGTGGTGGCCTAACTACGGCTACACTAGAAGGACAGTATTTGGTATCTGCGCTCTGCTG
AAGCCAGTTACCTTCGGAAAAAGAGTTGGTAGCTCTTGATCCGGCAAACAAACCACCGCTGGTAGCGGTG
GTTTTTTTGTTTGCAAGCAGCAGATTACGCGCAGAAAAAAAGGATCTCAAGAAGATCCTTTGATCTTTTC
TACGGGGTCTGACGCTCAGTGGAACGAAAACTCACGTTAAGGGATTTTGGTCATGAGATTATCAAAAAGG
ATCTTCACCTAGATCCTTTTAAATTAAAAATGAAGTTTTAAATCAATCTAAAGTATATATGAGTAAACTT
GGTCTGACAGTTACCAATGCTTAATCAGTGAGGCACCTATCTCAGCGATCTGTCTATTTCGTTCATCCAT
AGTTGCCTGACTCCCCGTCGTGTAGATAACTACGATACGGGAGGGCTTACCATCTGGCCCCAGTGCTGCA
ATGATACCGCGAGACCCACGCTCACCGGCTCCAGATTTATCAGCAATAAACCAGCCAGCCGGAAGGGCCG
AGCGCAGAAGTGGTCCTGCAACTTTATCCGCCTCCATCCAGTCTATTAATTGTTGCCGGGAAGCTAGAGT
AAGTAGTTCGCCAGTTAATAGTTTGCGCAACGTTGTTGCCATTGCTACAGGCATCGTGGTGTCACGCTCG
TCGTTTGGTATGGCTTCATTCAGCTCCGGTTCCCAACGATCAAGGCGAGTTACATGATCCCCCATGTTGT
GCAAAAAAGCGGTTAGCTCCTTCGGTCCTCCGATCGTTGTCAGAAGTAAGTTGGCCGCAGTGTTATCACT
CATGGTTATGGCAGCACTGCATAATTCTCTTACTGTCATGCCATCCGTAAGATGCTTTTCTGTGACTGGT
GAGTACTCAACCAAGTCATTCTGAGAATAGTGTATGCGGCGACCGAGTTGCTCTTGCCCGGCGTCAATAC
GGGATAATACCGCGCCACATAGCAGAACTTTAAAAGTGCTCATCATTGGAAAACGTTCTTCGGGGCGAAA
ACTCTCAAGGATCTTACCGCTGTTGAGATCCAGTTCGATGTAACCCACTCGTGCACCCAACTGATCTTCA
GCATCTTTTACTTTCACCAGCGTTTCTGGGTGAGCAAAAACAGGAAGGCAAAATGCCGCAAAAAAGGGAA
TAAGGGCGACACGGAAATGTTGAATACTCATACTCTTCCTTTTTCAATATTATTGAAGCATTTATCAGGG
TTATTGTCTCATGAGCGGATACATATTTGAATGTATTTAGAAAAATAAACAAATAGGGGTTCCGCGCACA
TTTCCCCGAAAAGTGCCACCTGACGTC
