Features (pLannotate 1.2.2; 21 found; start..end, strand, type, name):
     40..92      -  misc_feature   bom (fragment): basis of mobility region from pBR322
    247..626     +  enhancer       CMV enhancer: human cytomegalovirus immediate early enhancer
    627..830     +  promoter       CMV promoter: human cytomegalovirus (CMV) immediate early promoter
    826..859     +  LTR            5' LTR (truncated) (fragment): truncated 5' long terminal repeat (LTR) from HIV-1
    875..893     +  promoter       T7 promoter: promoter for bacteriophage T7 RNA polymerase
    954..2681    +  CDS            POLG_HCVGL (fragment): Experimental evidence at protein level: Swiss-Prot protein existence level 1. [Protease NS2]: Cysteine protease required for the proteolytic auto-cleavage between the non-structural proteins NS2 and NS3 (By similarity). The N-terminus of NS3 is required for the function of NS2 protease (active region NS2-3) (By similarity). Promotes the initiation of viral particle assembly by mediating the interaction between structural and non-structural proteins (By similarity). From Hepatitis C virus (isolate Glasgow) (HCV).
   2760..2801    +  CDS            V5 tag: epitope tag from simian virus 5
   2857..3081    +  polyA_signal   bGH poly(A) signal: bovine growth hormone polyadenylation signal
   3085..3106    +  promoter       SV40 promoter (fragment): SV40 enhancer and early promoter
   3127..3555    +  rep_origin     f1 ori (sequence partly withheld): f1 bacteriophage origin of replication; arrow indicates direction of (+) strand synthesis
   3569..3898    +  promoter       SV40 promoter: SV40 enhancer and early promoter
   3965..4756    +  CDS            neo: KKA2_KLEPN - Also known as kan, nptII. Experimental evidence at protein level: Swiss-Prot protein existence level 1. Resistance to kanamycin, neomycin, paromomycin, ribostamycin, butirosin and gentamicin B. From Klebsiella pneumoniae.
   4782..4940    +  CDS            ble (fragment): BLE_KLEPN - Experimental evidence at protein level: Swiss-Prot protein existence level 1. Binding protein with a strong affinity to the bleomycin family of antibiotics. Binds to CL990; an antimitotic-antibiotic compound. From Klebsiella pneumoniae.
   4935..5056    +  polyA_signal   SV40 poly(A) signal: SV40 polyadenylation signal
   5129..5145    -  protein_bind   lac operator: The lac repressor binds to the lac operator to inhibit transcription in E. coli. This inhibition can be relieved by adding lactose or isopropyl-β-D-thiogalactopyranoside (IPTG). lac repressor encoded by lacI
   5153..5183    -  promoter       lac promoter: promoter for the E. coli lac operon
   5198..5219    -  protein_bind   CAP binding site: CAP binding activates transcription in the presence of cAMP. E. coli catabolite activator protein
   5232..5324    -  CDS            lacI (fragment): lac repressor; lacI; The lac repressor binds to the lac operator to inhibit transcription in E. coli. This inhibition can be relieved by adding lactose or isopropyl-β-D-thiogalactopyranoside (IPTG).
   5507..6095    -  rep_origin     ori: high-copy-number ColE1/pMB1/pBR322/pUC origin of replication
   6266..7126    -  CDS            AmpR: β-lactamase; bla; confers resistance to ampicillin, carbenicillin, and related antibiotics
   7127..7231    -  promoter       AmpR promoter: bla
>Addgene plasmid #97377 | UKNP1.11.1 | addgene full sequence | sequence record 189789 | Addgene NGS Result
CCACCTGACGTCGACGGATCGGGAGATCTCCCGATCCCCTATGGTGCACTCTCAGTACAATCTGCTCTGA
TGCCGCATAGTTAAGCCAGTATCTGCTCCCTGCTTGTGTGTTGGAGGTCGCTGAGTAGTGCGCGAGCAAA
ATTTAAGCTACAACAAGGCAAGGCTTGACCGACAATTGCATGAAGAATCTGCTTAGGGTTAGGCGTTTTG
CGCTGCTTCGCGATGTACGGGCCAGATATACGCGTTGACATTGATTATTGACTAGTTATTAATAGTAATC
AATTACGGGGTCATTAGTTCATAGCCCATATATGGAGTTCCGCGTTACATAACTTACGGTAAATGGCCCG
CCTGGCTGACCGCCCAACGACCCCCGCCCATTGACGTCAATAATGACGTATGTTCCCATAGTAACGCCAA
TAGGGACTTTCCATTGACGTCAATGGGTGGAGTATTTACGGTAAACTGCCCACTTGGCAGTACATCAAGT
GTATCATATGCCAAGTACGCCCCCTATTGACGTCAATGACGGTAAATGGCCCGCCTGGCATTATGCCCAG
TACATGACCTTATGGGACTTTCCTACTTGGCAGTACATCTACGTATTAGTCATCGCTATTACCATGGTGA
TGCGGTTTTGGCAGTACATCAATGGGCGTGGATAGCGGTTTGACTCACGGGGATTTCCAAGTCTCCACCC
CATTGACGTCAATGGGAGTTTGTTTTGGCACCAAAATCAACGGGACTTTCCAAAATGTCGTAACAACTCC
GCCCCATTGACGCAAATGGGCGGTAGGCGTGTACGGTGGGAGGTCTATATAAGCAGAGCTCTCTGGCTAA
CTAGAGAACCCACTGCTTACTGGCTTATCGAAATTAATACGACTCACTATAGGGAGACCCAAGCTGGCTA
GTTAAGCTTGGTACCGAGCTCGGATCCAGTACCCTTCACCATGGGTTGCTCTTTCTCTATCTTCCTTCTG
GCCCTGCTCTCTTGCTTGACTGTACCCGCTTCGGCCTACCAAGTGCGCAACAGCTCGGGGCTTTACCATG
TCACCAATGATTGCCCTAACTCGAGTATTGTGTACGAGGCGGCCGATGCCATCCTGCACACTCCGGGGTG
TGTCCCTTGCGTTCGCGAGGGTAACGCCTCGAGGTGTTGGGTGGCGGTGACCCCCACGGTGGCCACCAGG
GATGGCAAGCTCCCCACAACGCAGCTTCGACGTCACATCGATCTGCTTGTCGGGAGCGCCACCCTCTGCT
CGGCCCTCTACGTGGGGGACCTGTGCGGGTCTGTCTTTCTTGTCGGCCAACTGTTTACCTTCTCTCCCAG
ACACCACTGGACGACGCAAGGCTGCAATTGTTCCATCTATCCCGGCCACATAACGGGTCATCGCATGGCA
TGGGATATGATGATGAACTGGTCTCCTACGGCGGCGTTGGTGATGGCTCAGCTGCTCCGGATCCCACAAG
CCATCATGGACATGATCGCTGGTGCCCACTGGGGTGTCCTGGCGGGCATAGCGTATTTCTCCATGGTGGG
GAACTGGGCGAAAGTCCTGGTAGTGCTGCTGCTATTTGCCGGCGTCGACGCGGAAACCCACGTCACCGGA
GGAAGCGCCGGCCACACCGTGGCTGGGCTTGCTGGTTTCCTCACACGAGGCCCCAGGCAGAACATCCAAC
TGATCAACACCAACGGCAGTTGGCACATCAATAGCACGGCCTTGAACTGCAATGACAGCCTTAACACCGG
CTGGATAGCAGGGCTTTTCTATCATCACAAATTCAACTCTTCAGGCTGTTCCGAGAGGTTGGCCAGCTGC
CGACGCCTTACCGATTTTGCCCAGGGTTGGGGCCCCATCAGTTATGCCAACGGAAGCGGCCCCGACGAGC
GCCCCTACTGCTGGCACTACCCCCCAAGACCTTGCGGTATTGTGCCCGCAAAGAGCGTGTGTGGCCCGGT
ATATTGCTTCACTCCCAGCCCCGTGGTGGTGGGAACGACCGACAGGTCGGGCGCGCCTACCTACAGCTGG
GGTGCAAATGATACGGACGTCTTCGTCCTTAACAACACCAGGCCACCGCTGGGCAATTGGTTCGGTTGCA
CCTGGATGAACGCAACTGGATTCACCAAAGTGTGCGGAGCGCCCCCTTGTGTCATCGGAGGGGCGGGCGA
CAACACCTTGCGCTGCCCCACTGATTGTTTCCGCAAGCATCCGGAAGCAACATACTCTCGGTGCGGCTCC
GGTCCCTGGATTACACCCAGGTGCATGGTCCACTATCCGTATAGGCTTTGGCATTATCCTTGTACCATCA
ACTACACCATATTCAAAGTCAGGATGTACGTGGGAGGGGTCGAGCACAGGCTGGAAGCTGCCTGCAACTG
GACGCGGGGCGAACGCTGTGATCTGGAAGACAGGGACAGGTCCGAGCTCAGCCCATTGTTGCTGTCCACC
ACGCAGTGGCAGGTCCTTCCGTGCTCTTTCACGACCCTGCCAGCCTTGTCCACCGGCCTCATCCACCTCC
ACCAGAACATCGTGGACGTGCAGTACTTATACGGGGTAGGGTCAAGCATCGCGTCCTGGGCCATTAAGTG
GGAGTACGTCGTTCTCCTGTTCCTCCTGCTTGCAGACGCGCGCGTCTGCTCCTGCTTGTGGATGATGTTA
CTCATATCCCAAGCGGAGGCGTAATAAAAGGGTCAAGACAATTCTGCAGATATCCAGCACAGTGGCGGCC
GCTCGAGTCTAGAGGGCCCGCGGTTCGAAGGTAAGCCTATCCCTAACCCTCTCCTCGGTCTCGATTCTAC
GCGTACCGGTCATCATCACCATCACCATTGAGTTTAAACCCGCTGATCAGCCTCGACTGTGCCTTCTAGT
TGCCAGCCATCTGTTGTTTGCCCCTCCCCCGTGCCTTCCTTGACCCTGGAAGGTGCCACTCCCACTGTCC
TTTCCTAATAAAATGAGGAAATTGCATCGCATTGTCTGAGTAGGTGTCATTCTATTCTGGGGGGTGGGGT
GGGGCAGGACAGCAAGGGGGAGGATTGGGAAGACAATAGCAGGCATGCTGGGGATGCGGTGGGCTCTATG
GCTTCTGAGGCGGAAAGAACCAGCTGGGGCTCTAGGGGGTATCCCC
[124 nt withheld, positions 3127-3250]
C
[91 nt withheld, positions 3252-3342]
A
[49 nt withheld, positions 3344-3392]
CCTTTGACGTTGGAGTCCACGTTCTTT
[37 nt withheld, positions 3420-3456]
ACCCTATCTCGGTCTATTCTTTTGATTTATAAGGGATTTTGCCGATTTCGGCCTATTGGTTAAAAAATGA
GCTGATTTAACAAAAATTTAACGCGAATTAATTCTGTGGAATGTGTGTCAGTTAGGGTGTGGAAAGTCCC
CAGGCTCCCCAGCAGGCAGAAGTATGCAAAGCATGCATCTCAATTAGTCAGCAACCAGGTGTGGAAAGTC
CCCAGGCTCCCCAGCAGGCAGAAGTATGCAAAGCATGCATCTCAATTAGTCAGCAACCATAGTCCCGCCC
CTAACTCCGCCCATCCCGCCCCTAACTCCGCCCAGTTCCGCCCATTCTCCGCCCCATGGCTGACTAATTT
TTTTTATTTATGCAGAGGCCGAGGCCGCCTCTGCCTCTGAGCTATTCCAGAAGTAGTGAGGAGGCTTTTT
TGGAGGCCTAGGCTTTTGCAAAAAGCTCCCGGGAGCTTGTATATCCATTTTCGGATCTGATCAAGAGACA
GGATGAGGATCGTTTCGCATGATTGAACAAGATGGATTGCACGCAGGTTCTCCGGCCGCTTGGGTGGAGA
GGCTATTCGGCTATGACTGGGCACAACAGACAATCGGCTGCTCTGATGCCGCCGTGTTCCGGCTGTCAGC
GCAGGGGCGCCCGGTTCTTTTTGTCAAGACCGACCTGTCCGGTGCCCTGAATGAACTGCAGGACGAGGCA
GCGCGGCTATCGTGGCTGGCCACGACGGGCGTTCCTTGCGCAGCTGTGCTCGACGTTGTCACTGAAGCGG
GAAGGGACTGGCTGCTATTGGGCGAAGTGCCGGGGCAGGATCTCCTGTCATCTCACCTTGCTCCTGCCGA
GAAAGTATCCATCATGGCTGATGCAATGCGGCGGCTGCATACGCTTGATCCGGCTACCTGCCCATTCGAC
CACCAAGCGAAACATCGCATCGAGCGAGCACGTACTCGGATGGAAGCCGGTCTTGTCGATCAGGATGATC
TGGACGAAGAGCATCAGGGGCTCGCGCCAGCCGAACTGTTCGCCAGGCTCAAGGCGCGCATGCCCGACGG
CGAGGATCTCGTCGTGACCCATGGCGATGCCTGCTTGCCGAATATCATGGTGGAAAATGGCCGCTTTTCT
GGATTCATCGACTGTGGCCGGCTGGGTGTGGCGGACCGCTATCAGGACATAGCGTTGGCTACCCGTGATA
TTGCTGAAGAGCTTGGCGGCGAATGGGCTGACCGCTTCCTCGTGCTTTACGGTATCGCCGCTCCCGATTC
GCAGCGCATCGCCTTCTATCGCCTTCTTGACGAGTTCTTCTGAGCGGGACTCTGGGGTTCGCGAAATGAC
CGACCAAGCGACGCCCAACCTGCCATCACGAGATTTCGATTCCACCGCCGCCTTCTATGAAAGGTTGGGC
TTCGGAATCGTTTTCCGGGACGCCGGCTGGATGATCCTCCAGCGCGGGGATCTCATGCTGGAGTTCTTCG
CCCACCCCAACTTGTTTATTGCAGCTTATAATGGTTACAAATAAAGCAATAGCATCACAAATTTCACAAA
TAAAGCATTTTTTTCACTGCATTCTAGTTGTGGTTTGTCCAAACTCATCAATGTATCTTATCATGTCTGT
ATACCGTCGACCTCTAGCTAGAGCTTGGCGTAATCATGGTCATAGCTGTTTCCTGTGTGAAATTGTTATC
CGCTCACAATTCCACACAACATACGAGCCGGAAGCATAAAGTGTAAAGCCTGGGGTGCCTAATGAGTGAG
CTAACTCACATTAATTGCGTTGCGCTCACTGCCCGCTTTCCAGTCGGGAAACCTGTCGTGCCAGCTGCAT
TAATGAATCGGCCAACGCGCGGGGAGAGGCGGTTTGCGTATTGGGCGCTCTTCCGCTTCCTCGCTCACTG
ACTCGCTGCGCTCGGTCGTTCGGCTGCGGCGAGCGGTATCAGCTCACTCAAAGGCGGTAATACGGTTATC
CACAGAATCAGGGGATAACGCAGGAAAGAACATGTGAGCAAAAGGCCAGCAAAAGGCCAGGAACCGTAAA
AAGGCCGCGTTGCTGGCGTTTTTCCATAGGCTCCGCCCCCCTGACGAGCATCACAAAAATCGACGCTCAA
GTCAGAGGTGGCGAAACCCGACAGGACTATAAAGATACCAGGCGTTTCCCCCTGGAAGCTCCCTCGTGCG
CTCTCCTGTTCCGACCCTGCCGCTTACCGGATACCTGTCCGCCTTTCTCCCTTCGGGAAGCGTGGCGCTT
TCTCATAGCTCACGCTGTAGGTATCTCAGTTCGGTGTAGGTCGTTCGCTCCAAGCTGGGCTGTGTGCACG
AACCCCCCGTTCAGCCCGACCGCTGCGCCTTATCCGGTAACTATCGTCTTGAGTCCAACCCGGTAAGACA
CGACTTATCGCCACTGGCAGCAGCCACTGGTAACAGGATTAGCAGAGCGAGGTATGTAGGCGGTGCTACA
GAGTTCTTGAAGTGGTGGCCTAACTACGGCTACACTAGAAGAACAGTATTTGGTATCTGCGCTCTGCTGA
AGCCAGTTACCTTCGGAAAAAGAGTTGGTAGCTCTTGATCCGGCAAACAAACCACCGCTGGTAGCGGTGG
TTTTTTTGTTTGCAAGCAGCAGATTACGCGCAGAAAAAAAGGATCTCAAGAAGATCCTTTGATCTTTTCT
ACGGGGTCTGACGCTCAGTGGAACGAAAACTCACGTTAAGGGATTTTGGTCATGAGATTATCAAAAAGGA
TCTTCACCTAGATCCTTTTAAATTAAAAATGAAGTTTTAAATCAATCTAAAGTATATATGAGTAAACTTG
GTCTGACAGTTACCAATGCTTAATCAGTGAGGCACCTATCTCAGCGATCTGTCTATTTCGTTCATCCATA
GTTGCCTGACTCCCCGTCGTGTAGATAACTACGATACGGGAGGGCTTACCATCTGGCCCCAGTGCTGCAA
TGATACCGCGAGACCCACGCTCACCGGCTCCAGATTTATCAGCAATAAACCAGCCAGCCGGAAGGGCCGA
GCGCAGAAGTGGTCCTGCAACTTTATCCGCCTCCATCCAGTCTATTAATTGTTGCCGGGAAGCTAGAGTA
AGTAGTTCGCCAGTTAATAGTTTGCGCAACGTTGTTGCCATTGCTACAGGCATCGTGGTGTCACGCTCGT
CGTTTGGTATGGCTTCATTCAGCTCCGGTTCCCAACGATCAAGGCGAGTTACATGATCCCCCATGTTGTG
CAAAAAAGCGGTTAGCTCCTTCGGTCCTCCGATCGTTGTCAGAAGTAAGTTGGCCGCAGTGTTATCACTC
ATGGTTATGGCAGCACTGCATAATTCTCTTACTGTCATGCCATCCGTAAGATGCTTTTCTGTGACTGGTG
AGTACTCAACCAAGTCATTCTGAGAATAGTGTATGCGGCGACCGAGTTGCTCTTGCCCGGCGTCAATACG
GGATAATACCGCGCCACATAGCAGAACTTTAAAAGTGCTCATCATTGGAAAACGTTCTTCGGGGCGAAAA
CTCTCAAGGATCTTACCGCTGTTGAGATCCAGTTCGATGTAACCCACTCGTGCACCCAACTGATCTTCAG
CATCTTTTACTTTCACCAGCGTTTCTGGGTGAGCAAAAACAGGAAGGCAAAATGCCGCAAAAAAGGGAAT
AAGGGCGACACGGAAATGTTGAATACTCATACTCTTCCTTTTTCAATATTATTGAAGCATTTATCAGGGT
TATTGTCTCATGAGCGGATACATATTTGAATGTATTTAGAAAAATAAACAAATAGGGGTTCCGCGCACAT
TTCCCCGAAAAGTG
